>Addgene plasmid #53658 | CDC42BPAA-c004 | depositor partial sequence | sequence record 83785 | insert sequence
ATGTCTGGAGAAGTGCGTTTGAGGCAGTTGGAACAGTTTATTTTAGATGGGCCAGCTCAGACCAATGGGC
AGTGCTTCAGTGTGGAGACGTTACTGGACATACTCATCTGTCTTTATGATGAATGCAATAATTCTCCATT
GAGAAGAGAGAAGAACATTCTTGAATATCTAGAATGGGCTAAACCATTCACTTCTAAAGTGAAGCAAATG
CGCTTACATAGAGAAGACTTCGAAATATTAAAGGTGATTGGTCGAGGAGCTTTTGGTGAGGTTGCTGTAG
TTAAACTGAAAAATGCAGATAAAGTATTTGCCATGAAAATTCTGAACAAGTGGGAAATGCTGAAAAGAGC
TGAGACAGCGTGCTTTCGTGAAGAGAGGGATGTGTTGGTAAATGGAGACAGTAAGTGGATAACCACTCTG
CACTATGCTTTTCAGGATGACAATAACTTATACCTGGTTATGGATTATTATGTTGGTGGGGATTTACTTA
CTCTGCTCAGCAAATTTGAAGATCGATTGCCAGAAGAGATGGCTCGGTTTTACTTGGCTGAGATGGTGAT
AGCCATTGACTCAGTTCACCAGCTCCACTATGTTCACAGAGACATCAAACCTGACAATATATTGATGGAT
ATGAATGGACATATTCGTTTAGCAGATTTTGGTTCTTGTCTGAAGCTGATGGAAGATGGAACGGTCCAGT
CCTCAGTGGCAGTTGGAACTCCAGACTACATTTCCCCGGAAATCCTTCAGGCTATGGAGGGCGGGAAAGG
CAGATATGGACCAGAGTGTGACTGGTGGTCCTTGGGAGTCTGCATGTATGAGATGCTTTACGGAGAAACA
CCATTCTATGCGGAATCTCTGGTGGAGACATATGGAAAAATTATGAATCATAAAGAGAGGTTTCAGTTTC
CAACCCAAGTGACTGATGTGTCTGAAAATGCTAAAGATCTTATTCGAAGACTCATTTGTAGCAGAGAACA
TCGACTTGGCCAGAATGGAATAGAAGACTTTAAGAAACATCCGTTTTTCAGTGGAATTGATTGGGATAAC
ATCCGAAACTGTGAAGCACCTTACATTCCAGAAGTTAGTAGTCCAACAGACACGTCAAATTTCGATGTGG
ATGACGACTGTTTAAAAAACTCTGAAACAATGCCCCCACCAACACATACTGCATTTTCTGGCCATCATCT
ACCATTTGTTGGGTTTACATATACTAGTAGCTGTGTTCTTTCTGATCGGAGCTGTTTAAGAGTCACAGCA
GGTCCCACCTCAGCAGAGAACCTCTACTTCCAATCGCACCATCATCACCACCATTGAGCAAGAGGATCC
