>Addgene plasmid #53658 | CDC42BPAA-c004 | addgene partial sequence | sequence record 86632 | T7 5'-TAATACGACTCACTATAGGG-3'
AATAATTTTGTTTAACCTTAAGAAGGAGATATACTATGTCTGGAGAAGTGCGTTTGAGGCAGTTGGAACA
GTTTATTTTAGATGGGCCAGCTCAGACCAATGGGCAGTGCTTCAGTGTGGAGACGTTACTGGACATACTC
ATCTGTCTTTATGATGAATGCAATAATTCTCCATTGAGAAGAGAGAAGAACATTCTTGAATATCTAGAAT
GGGCTAAACCATTCACTTCTAAAGTGAAGCAAATGCGCTTACATAGAGAAGACTTCGAAATATTAAAGGT
GATTGGTCGAGGAGCTTTTGGTGAGGTTGCTGTAGTTAAACTGAAAAATGCAGATAAAGTATTTGCCATG
AAAATTCTGAACAAGTGGGAAATGCTGAAAAGAGCTGAGACAGCGTGCTTTCGTGAAGAGAGGGATGTGT
TGGTAAATGGAGACAGTAAGTGGATAACCACTCTGCACTATGCTTTTCAGGATGACAATAACTTATACCT
GGTTATGGATTATTATGTTGGTGGGGATTTACTTACTCTGCTCAGCAAATTTGAAGATCGATTGCCAGAA
GAGATGGCTCGGTTTTACTTGGCTGAGATGGTGATAGCCATTGACTCAGTTCACCAGCTCCACTATGTTC
ACAGAGACATCAAACCTGACAATATATTGATGGATATGAATGGACATATTCGTTTAGCAGATTTTGGTTC
TTGTCTGAAGCTGATGGAAGATGGAACGGTCCAGTCCTCAGTGGCAGTTGGAACTCCAGACTACATTTCC
CCGGAAATCCTTCAGGCTATGGAGGGCGGGAAAGGCAGATATGGACCAGAGTGTGACTGGTGGTCCTTGG
GAGTCTGCATGTATGAGATGCTTTACGGAGAAACACCATTCTATGCGGAATCTCTGGTGGAGACATATGG
AAAAATTATGAATCATAAAGAGAGGTTTCAGTTTCCAACCCAAGTGACTGATGTGTCTGAAAATGCTAAA
GATCTTATTCGAAGACTCATTTGTAGCAGAGAACATCGACTTGGCCAGAATGGAATAG
