>Addgene plasmid #53658 | CDC42BPAA-c004 | addgene partial sequence | sequence record 89875 | T7term 5'-GCTAGTTATTGCTCAGCGG-3'
CTTTCGGGCTTTGTTAGCAGCCGGATCTCAGTGGTGGTGGTGGTGGTGCTCGAGTGCGGCCGCAAGCTTG
TCGACGGAGCTCGAATTCGGATCCTCACTTATCGTCGTCATCCTTGTATCAATGGTGGTGATGATGGTGC
GATTGGAAGTAGAGGTTCTCTGCTGAGGTGGGACCTGCTGTGACTCTTAAACAGCTCCGATCAGAAAGAA
CACAGCTACTAGTATATGTAAACCCAACAAATGGTAGATGATGGCCAGAAAATGCAGTATGTGTTGGTGG
GGGCATTGTTTCAGAGTTTTTTAAACAGTCGTCATCCACATCGAAATTTGACGTGTCTGTTGGACTACTA
ACTTCTGGAATGTAAGGTGCTTCACAGTTTCGGATGTTATCCCAATCAATTCCACTGAAAAACGGATGTT
TCTTAAAGTCTTCTATTCCATTCTGGCCAAGTCGATGTTCTCTGCTACAAATGAGTCTTCGAATAAGATC
TTTAGCATTTTCAGACACATCAGTCACTTGGGTTGGAAACTGAAACCTCTCTTTATGATTCATAATTTTT
CCATATGTCTCCACCAGAGATTCCGCATAGAATGGTGTTTCTCCGTAAAGCATCTCATACATGCAGACTC
CCAAGGACCACCAGTCACACTCTGGTCCATATCTGCCTTTCCCGCCCTCCATAGCCTGAAGGATTTCCGG
GGAAATGTAGTCTGGAGTTCCAACTGCCACTGAGGACTGGACCGTTCCATCTTCCATCAGCTTCAGACAA
GAACCAAAATCTGCTAAACGAATATGTCCATTCATATCCATCAATATATTGTCAGGTTTGATGTCTCTGT
GAACATAGTGGAGCTGGTGAACTGAGTCAATGGCTATCACCATCTCAGCCAAGTAAAACCGAGCCATCTC
TTCTGGCAATCGATCTTCAAATTTGCTGA
