[The description below was written by a language model from this plasmid's Addgene catalogue record.]
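Description:
CDC42BPAA-c004 is a bacterial expression plasmid built on pNIC-CTH0, a vector from the Structural Genomics Consortium designed for ligation-independent cloning. It is recorded as a high-copy plasmid selected with kanamycin. No feature table is provided, so the origin of replication and the promoter are not explicitly stated. The listed sequencing primers (T7 forward and T7 terminator reverse) indicate that the insert sits between T7 promoter and terminator elements, which fits the recommendation of a BL21(DE3)-derived strain, supplying T7 RNA polymerase, for expression. That recommended strain also carries lambda phosphatase, which is generally co-expressed to yield dephosphorylated, more homogeneous kinase preparations.

The insert is CDC42BPAA, a construct of CDC42BPA (the CDC42-binding protein kinase alpha, also known as MRCK alpha). The species of origin is not given in the record. The entry notes that the insert was designed for structure determination and may not represent the full open reading frame, so it should be regarded as a domain-level or truncated construct whose exact boundaries are not stated here. The protein is fused at its C terminus to a hexahistidine tag preceded by a TEV protease recognition site. This allows capture by immobilised metal affinity chromatography and later removal of the tag by TEV cleavage.

The plasmid is intended for recombinant production of the protein in E. coli for purification and structural work. The depositor's comments link this construct to a deposited crystal structure.
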