Addgene plasmid #53658: CDC42BPAA-c004
Purpose: bacterial expression plasmid
Depositing lab: Nicola Burgess-Brown. Depositing organization: University of Oxford.
Backbone
  Vector backbone: pNIC-CTH0
  Backbone manufacturer: SGC
  Vector type: Bacterial Expression
Growth in bacteria
  Bacterial resistance: Kanamycin, 50 μg/mL
  Growth temperature: 37°C
  Growth strain: Mach1
  Growth instructions: BL21(DE3)-R3-lambda-PPase is recommended for expression
  Copy number: High Copy
Gene/Insert
  Gene/Insert name: CDC42BPAA (alt name: gi|30089960)
  Mutation: Bacterial expression for structure determination; may not be full ORF, see comments
  Tag / fusion protein: His6-TEV (C terminal on insert)
  Cloning method: Ligation Independent Cloning
  Sequencing primers: 5′ T7; 3′ T7-term
Terms and licenses: Academic/Nonprofit Terms; Industry Terms: Not Available to Industry
Depositor comments: C-terminal His, TEV-cleavable, for LIC cloning. EXP-10-AE0544 http://www.thesgc.org/structures/4AW2/
How to cite: CDC42BPAA-c004 was a gift from Nicola Burgess-Brown (Addgene plasmid # 53658 ; http://n2t.net/addgene:53658 ; RRID:Addgene_53658)
